LOCUS       Exported 5630 bp ds-DNA circular SYN 13-MAY-2021
DEFINITION  integration of loxP site directly upstream of gene start site -
            contains S. pombe nmt1 promoter.
ACCESSION   .
VERSION     .
KEYWORDS    pAW32
SOURCE      synthetic DNA construct
  ORGANISM  synthetic DNA construct
REFERENCE   1 (bases 1 to 5630)
  AUTHORS   Watson AT1, Garcia V, Bone N, Carr AM, Armstrong J.
  TITLE     Gene tagging and gene replacement using recombinase-mediated
            cassette exchange in Schizosaccharomyces pombe.
  JOURNAL   Gene. 2008 Jan 15;407(1-2):63-74
  PUBMED    18054176
REFERENCE   2 (bases 1 to 5630)
  AUTHORS   .
  TITLE     Direct Submission
  JOURNAL   Exported May 13, 2021 from SnapGene Server 1.1.58
            http://www.snapgene.com
FEATURES             Location/Qualifiers
     source          1..5630
                     /organism="synthetic DNA construct"
                     /mol_type="other DNA"
     primer_bind     complement(5..24)
                     /label=T7
                     /note="T7 promoter, forward primer"
     promoter        complement(6..24)
                     /label=T7 promoter
                     /note="promoter for bacteriophage T7 RNA polymerase"
     primer_bind     complement(31..48)
                     /label=M13 Forward
                     /note="In lacZ gene. Also called M13-F20 or M13 (-21)
                     Forward"
     primer_bind     complement(31..47)
                     /label=M13 fwd
                     /note="common sequencing primer, one of multiple similar
                     variants"
     primer_bind     complement(40..62)
                     /label=M13/pUC Forward
                     /note="In lacZ gene"
     rep_origin      188..643
                     /direction=RIGHT
                     /label=f1 ori
                     /note="f1 bacteriophage origin of replication; arrow
                     indicates direction of (+) strand synthesis"
     primer_bind     complement(275..294)
                     /label=F1ori-R
                     /note="F1 origin, reverse primer"
     primer_bind     485..506
                     /label=F1ori-F
                     /note="F1 origin, forward primer"
     primer_bind     complement(710..729)
                     /label=pRS-marker
                     /note="pRS vectors, use to sequence yeast selectable
                     marker"
     primer_bind     829..851
                     /label=pGEX 3'
                     /note="pGEX vectors, reverse primer"
     primer_bind     complement(889..907)
                     /label=pBRforEco
                     /note="pBR322 vectors, upsteam of EcoRI site, forward
                     primer"
     promoter        975..1079
                     /gene="bla"
                     /label=AmpR promoter
     CDS             1080..1940
                     /codon_start=1
                     /gene="bla"
                     /product="beta-lactamase"
                     /label=AmpR
                     /note="confers resistance to ampicillin, carbenicillin, and
                     related antibiotics"
                     /translation="MSIQHFRVALIPFFAAFCLPVFAHPETLVKVKDAEDQLGARVGYI
                     ELDLNSGKILESFRPEERFPMMSTFKVLLCGAVLSRIDAGQEQLGRRIHYSQNDLVEYS
                     PVTEKHLTDGMTVRELCSAAITMSDNTAANLLLTTIGGPKELTAFLHNMGDHVTRLDRW
                     EPELNEAIPNDERDTTMPVAMATTLRKLLTGELLTLASRQQLIDWMEADKVAGPLLRSA
                     LPAGWFIADKSGAGERGSRGIIAALGPDGKPSRIVVIYTTGSQATMDERNRQIAEIGAS
                     LIKHW"
     primer_bind     complement(1298..1317)
                     /label=Amp-R
                     /note="Ampicillin resistance gene, reverse primer"
     rep_origin      2111..2699
                     /direction=RIGHT
                     /label=ori
                     /note="high-copy-number ColE1/pMB1/pBR322/pUC origin of
                     replication"
     primer_bind     2600..2619
                     /label=pBR322ori-F
                     /note="pBR322 origin, forward primer"
     primer_bind     2853..2870
                     /label=L4440
                     /note="L4440 vector, forward primer"
     protein_bind    2987..3008
                     /label=CAP binding site
                     /bound_moiety="E. coli catabolite activator protein"
                     /note="CAP binding activates transcription in the presence
                     of cAMP."
     promoter        3023..3053
                     /label=lac promoter
                     /note="promoter for the E. coli lac operon"
     protein_bind    3061..3077
                     /label=lac operator
                     /bound_moiety="lac repressor encoded by lacI"
                     /note="The lac repressor binds to the lac operator to
                     inhibit transcription in E. coli. This inhibition can be
                     relieved by adding lactose or
                     isopropyl-beta-D-thiogalactopyranoside (IPTG)."
     primer_bind     3066..3088
                     /label=M13/pUC Reverse
                     /note="In lacZ gene"
     primer_bind     3085..3101
                     /label=M13 rev
                     /note="common sequencing primer, one of multiple similar
                     variants"
     primer_bind     3085..3101
                     /label=M13 Reverse
                     /note="In lacZ gene. Also called M13-rev"
     promoter        3119..3137
                     /label=SP6 promoter
                     /note="promoter for bacteriophage SP6 RNA polymerase"
     primer_bind     3119..3136
                     /label=SP6
                     /note="SP6 promoter, forward primer"
     protein_bind    3154..3187
                     /label=loxP
                     /bound_moiety="Cre recombinase"
                     /note="Cre-mediated recombination occurs in the 8-bp core
                     sequence (GCATACAT)."
     CDS             3721..4515
                     /codon_start=1
                     /gene="Schizosaccharomyces pombe ura4"
                     /product="orotidine 5'-phosphate decarboxylase, required
                     for uracil biosynthesis"
                     /label=S. pombe ura4
                     /translation="MDARVFQSYSARAEGMKNPIAKELLALMEEKQSNLSVAVDLTKKS
                     EILELVDKIGPYVCVIKTHIDVVEDFDQDMVEKLVALGKKHRFLIFEDRKFADIGNTVK
                     LQYASGVYKIASWAHITNCHTVSGEGIIQGLKEVGLPLGRGLLLLAEMSSKGSLATGSY
                     TEKTLEWFEKHTDFCFGFIAGRRFPNLQSDYITMSPGIGLDVKGDGLGQQYRTPEEVIV
                     NCGSDIIIVGRGVYGAGRNPVVEAKRYREAGWKAYQQRLSQH"
     protein_bind    5577..5610
                     /label=loxP
                     /bound_moiety="Cre recombinase"
                     /note="Cre-mediated recombination occurs in the 8-bp core
                     sequence (GCATACAT)."
ORIGIN
        1 ttcgccctat agtgagtcgt attacaattc actggccgtc gttttacaac gtcgtgactg
       61 ggaaaaccct ggcgttaccc aacttaatcg ccttgcagca catccccctt tcgccagctg
      121 gcgtaatagc gaagaggccc gcaccgatcg cccttcccaa cagttgcgca gcctgaatgg
      181 cgaatggnnn nnnnnnnnnn nnnnnnnnnn nnnnnnnnnn nnnnnnnnnn nnnnnnnnnn
      241 nnnnnnnnnn nnnnnnnnnn nnnnnnnnnn nnnnnnnnnn nnnnnnnnnn nnnnnnnnnn
      301 nnnnnnnnnn ncnnnnnnnn nnnnnnnnnn nnnnnnnnnn nnnnnnnnnn nnnnnnnnnn
      361 nnnnnnnnnn nnnnnnnnnn nnnnnnnnnn nnnnnnnnnn nnnannnnnn nnnnnnnnnn
      421 nnnnnnnnnn nnnnnnnnnn nnnnnnnnnn nnncctttga cgttggagtc cacgttcttt
      481 aatagtggac tcttgttcca aactggaaca acactcaacc ctatctcggt ctattctttt
      541 gatttataag ggattttgcc gatttcggcc tattggttaa aaaatgagct gatttaacaa
      601 aaatttaacg cgaattttaa caaaatatta acgcttacaa tttcctgatg cggtattttc
      661 tccttacgca tctgtgcggt atttcacacc gcatatggtg cactctcagt acaatctgct
      721 ctgatgccgc atagttaagc cagccccgac acccgccaac acccgctgac gcgccctgac
      781 gggcttgtct gctcccggca tccgcttaca gacaagctgt gaccgtctcc gggagctgca
      841 tgtgtcagag gttttcaccg tcatcaccga aacgcgcgag acgaaagggc ctcgtgatac
      901 gcctattttt ataggttaat gtcatgataa taatggtttc ttagacgtca ggtggcactt
      961 ttcggggaaa tgtgcgcgga acccctattt gtttattttt ctaaatacat tcaaatatgt
     1021 atccgctcat gagacaataa ccctgataaa tgcttcaata atattgaaaa aggaagagta
     1081 tgagtattca acatttccgt gtcgccctta ttcccttttt tgcggcattt tgccttcctg
     1141 tttttgctca cccagaaacg ctggtgaaag taaaagatgc tgaagatcag ttgggtgcac
     1201 gagtgggtta catcgaactg gatctcaaca gcggtaagat ccttgagagt tttcgccccg
     1261 aagaacgttt tccaatgatg agcactttta aagttctgct atgtggcgcg gtattatccc
     1321 gtattgacgc cgggcaagag caactcggtc gccgcataca ctattctcag aatgacttgg
     1381 ttgagtactc accagtcaca gaaaagcatc ttacggatgg catgacagta agagaattat
     1441 gcagtgctgc cataaccatg agtgataaca ctgcggccaa cttacttctg acaacgatcg
     1501 gaggaccgaa ggagctaacc gcttttttgc acaacatggg ggatcatgta actcgccttg
     1561 atcgttggga accggagctg aatgaagcca taccaaacga cgagcgtgac accacgatgc
     1621 ctgtagcaat ggcaacaacg ttgcgcaaac tattaactgg cgaactactt actctagctt
     1681 cccggcaaca attaatagac tggatggagg cggataaagt tgcaggacca cttctgcgct
     1741 cggcccttcc ggctggctgg tttattgctg ataaatctgg agccggtgag cgtgggtctc
     1801 gcggtatcat tgcagcactg gggccagatg gtaagccctc ccgtatcgta gttatctaca
     1861 cgacggggag tcaggcaact atggatgaac gaaatagaca gatcgctgag ataggtgcct
     1921 cactgattaa gcattggtaa ctgtcagacc aagtttactc atatatactt tagattgatt
     1981 taaaacttca tttttaattt aaaaggatct aggtgaagat cctttttgat aatctcatga
     2041 ccaaaatccc ttaacgtgag ttttcgttcc actgagcgtc agaccccgta gaaaagatca
     2101 aaggatcttc ttgagatcct ttttttctgc gcgtaatctg ctgcttgcaa acaaaaaaac
     2161 caccgctacc agcggtggtt tgtttgccgg atcaagagct accaactctt tttccgaagg
     2221 taactggctt cagcagagcg cagataccaa atactgttct tctagtgtag ccgtagttag
     2281 gccaccactt caagaactct gtagcaccgc ctacatacct cgctctgcta atcctgttac
     2341 cagtggctgc tgccagtggc gataagtcgt gtcttaccgg gttggactca agacgatagt
     2401 taccggataa ggcgcagcgg tcgggctgaa cggggggttc gtgcacacag cccagcttgg
     2461 agcgaacgac ctacaccgaa ctgagatacc tacagcgtga gctatgagaa agcgccacgc
     2521 ttcccgaagg gagaaaggcg gacaggtatc cggtaagcgg cagggtcgga acaggagagc
     2581 gcacgaggga gcttccaggg ggaaacgcct ggtatcttta tagtcctgtc gggtttcgcc
     2641 acctctgact tgagcgtcga tttttgtgat gctcgtcagg ggggcggagc ctatggaaaa
     2701 acgccagcaa cgcggccttt ttacggttcc tggccttttg ctggcctttt gctcacatgt
     2761 tctttcctgc gttatcccct gattctgtgg ataaccgtat taccgccttt gagtgagctg
     2821 ataccgctcg ccgcagccga acgaccgagc gcagcgagtc agtgagcgag gaagcggaag
     2881 agcgcccaat acgcaaaccg cctctccccg cgcgttggcc gattcattaa tgcagctggc
     2941 acgacaggtt tcccgactgg aaagcgggca gtgagcgcaa cgcaattaat gtgagttagc
     3001 tcactcatta ggcaccccag gctttacact ttatgcttcc ggctcgtatg ttgtgtggaa
     3061 ttgtgagcgg ataacaattt cacacaggaa acagctatga ccatgattac gccaagctat
     3121 ttaggtgaca ctatagaata ctcaagcttg gacataactt cgtatagcat acattatacg
     3181 aagttatctg cagagctaca aatcccactg gctatatgta tgcatttgtg ttaaaaaagt
     3241 ttgtatagat tatttaatct actcagcatt ctttctctaa ataggaattt gttacttaat
     3301 ggagaaaaaa atgtttcgat ttacctagtg tatttgtttg tatactcacg tttaatttca
     3361 aacatccatt ctatcttgtg taatttttgg catggtgaaa aagataatca gccttataat
     3421 ctttacaaaa gtaagaaatt ctgtaaataa gccttaatgc ccttgcttta aattaaaatg
     3481 gttctttttc atgataatgt ttgcactttg tgaatatatt ttagatagtt ctgtgaggta
     3541 taattaagat gttttagaga cttatacaat tttgtcttta taaattctta attgatttta
     3601 ccatcccagt ttaactatgc ttcgtcggca tctctgcaca tgtcgtgttt tcttaccgta
     3661 ttgtcctacc aagaacctct tttttgcttg gatcgaaatt aaaggtttaa aagcaaagtt
     3721 atggatgcta gagtatttca aagctattca gctagagctg aggggatgaa aaatcccatt
     3781 gccaaggaat tgttggcttt gatggaagaa aagcaaagca acttgtcagt cgcggtcgat
     3841 ttgacgaaga aatccgaaat cttagaattg gtagataaaa ttggacccta tgtctgtgtt
     3901 atcaagacac atattgacgt tgtcgaggat ttcgaccagg atatggtaga aaaactggtg
     3961 gccttaggta aaaagcatcg ttttcttatc tttgaggatc gcaaattcgc agacattgga
     4021 aataccgtca agctacaata tgcatctggt gtgtacaaaa ttgcttcttg ggctcatatc
     4081 acaaattgcc atacagtgtc aggcgagggt attatacaag gcctcaaaga agttggttta
     4141 cctttgggac gtggtctctt gcttttggct gaaatgtctt ccaaaggctc tttggctact
     4201 ggttcctaca cagagaaaac cttagaatgg tttgagaagc ataccgattt ttgctttggc
     4261 tttatagctg gtcgtcgatt tcctaacctt caaagcgact acataactat gtcccctggt
     4321 atcggcttgg atgttaaagg agacgggctg ggacagcaat atcgtactcc tgaagaagtg
     4381 attgtaaact gcggtagcga tatcatcatt gttggtcgtg gagtctatgg agctggtcgt
     4441 aatcctgttg tcgaagccaa gagatataga gaagctggtt ggaaggcata tcagcaaaga
     4501 ctttctcagc attaaaaaaa gactaatgta aaattttttt ggttggttat tgaaaaagtc
     4561 gatgccttgt ttgcgtttgt tttcctaggc gttttatgtc agaaggcatt tagaattagt
     4621 atacaagtac tctttggtaa aattttatgt agcgactaaa atattaacta ttatagataa
     4681 acaccttggg aataaaaagt aatttgctat agtaatttat taaacatgct cctacaacat
     4741 taccacaatc ttttctcttg gattgacatt gaataagaaa agagtgaatt tttttagact
     4801 tgtaatgata actatgtaca aagccaatga aagatgtatg tagatgaatg taaaatacca
     4861 tgtagacaaa caagataaaa cttggttata aacattggtg ttggaacaga ataaattaga
     4921 tgtcaaaaag tttcgtcaat atcacaagcc tgcagagatc tgttgaaccg aaattgcaga
     4981 tactgatata tgaaaataat acccacaatt ttgggaatag cgcaagcctc aatttaaaca
     5041 ataggtgagg acacatgata atgacctcaa tgattgttag aagaaaagag cctcattaca
     5101 aaatcgaaaa atgaatggtt gggtacaagt ttccaaaaca tggtaaagtg gactttgcgt
     5161 atgagacgta aatagaaaaa aacacttgtt atatgttttc tagaattatt gttgtctctt
     5221 tatggttgga tgatgcaaaa tagtaatttc ggttagttgc tgtaaaacac cacgagacaa
     5281 atagatatgg atatttatta aatcaggaaa aacgtaactc tcggctactg gatggttcag
     5341 tcacccaacg attactgggg agagaaaaca gggcaaaagc aaagcttaaa ggaatccgat
     5401 tgtcattcgg caatgtgcag cgaaactaaa aaccggataa tggacctgtt aatcgaaaca
     5461 ttgaagatat ataaaggaag aggaatcctg gcatatcatc aattgaataa gttgaattaa
     5521 ttatttcaat ctcattctca ctttctgact tatagtcgct ttgttaaatc agatctataa
     5581 cttcgtatag catacattat acgaagttat cgggcggcgg gggtggtgaa
//
